>Addgene plasmid #98103 | Mouse aB crystallin 800bp promoter/AcGFP | addgene full sequence | sequence record 193851 | Addgene NGS Result
TAGTTATTACTAGCGCTACCGGACTCAGATCTCGAGGTGCAGCTATGAGGGTGTGATCAGCCTGGACCCC
CTAAGTCCCCTCCTCTGCACACCCTTCAGCTGTCGCAGGGGCCTGGTAGGACAGCTGAGGGTCCTGGTCC
TGGAGTGAGCTCCTGCTCTGCAGGAGGGCAAGGAGAGGCCTAGTTGGGCCTTCACCAGTTGTACATTCCA
CATCACCCTTTGTCCTTCTCAGTCTCAGGCACTGTGCACATTACTTAAAAAAAAAAAAAAAGACTTAATG
TTCTATGAGCCACATAGCATCCACAATGCAAGAAACATTTTCTGTCTTTGTAAGGTCAGTGTCTTCTGAA
CCTAGATCAGCTCAGGGTTCCAGTCAGACACCTAGTTCTGCTCTCCTCTAGGACTCCACAAAGAGTTAAT
GTCCCTGGGGCTAAGCCTAGGAAGATTCCAGTCCCTGCCCAGGCCCAAGATAGTTGCTGGCTCAATTCCC
CTGGCATGCGAGACTGGAGAGGAGGAGGGGCCCACCAGCAGCTGCTTGGGATTCCAGGCTCCGTCCTAGC
TCCAGAGAACAAGGATGGGGTGGGTGCCACTGGGTGTGGACAGAGAGCTAGTGAAACAAGACCATGACAA
GTCACCGGTCAGCTCAGCCCTGCCTGTGTTTCTCTTTTCTTAGCTCAGTGAGTACCGGGTATGTGTCACC
CTGCCAAATCCCTGATCACAAGTCTCCATGAACTGGCGGTGAGCTGGGATAATAAAACCCCTGACCTCAC
CATTCCAGAAGCTTCAGAAGACTGCATATATAAGGGGCCGGCTGGAGCTGCTGCTGAAGGAGTTGACCAG
CCAACCGACTCTGCATTCATCTAGCCACAGGATCCACCGGTCGCCACCATGGTGAGCAAGGGCGCCGAGC
TGTTCACCGGCATCGTGCCCATCCTGATCGAGCTGAATGGCGATGTGAATGGCCACAAGTTCAGCGTGAG
CGGCGAGGGCGAGGGCGATGCCACCTACGGCAAGCTGACCCTGAAGTTCATCTGCACCACCGGCAAGCTG
CCTGTGCCCTGGCCCACCCTGGTGACCACCCTGAGCTACGGCGTGCAGTGCTTCTCACGCTACCCCGATC
ACATGAAGCAGCACGACTTCTTCAAGAGCGCCATGCCTGAGGGCTACATCCAGGAGCGCACCATCTTCTT
CGAGGATGACGGCAACTACAAGTCGCGCGCCGAGGTGAAGTTCGAGGGCGATACCCTGGTGAATCGCATC
GAGCTGACCGGCACCGATTTCAAGGAGGATGGCAACATCCTGGGCAATAAGATGGAGTACAACTACAACG
CCCACAATGTGTACATCATGACCGACAAGGCCAAGAATGGCATCAAGGTGAACTTCAAGATCCGCCACAA
CATCGAGGATGGCAGCGTGCAGCTGGCCGACCACTACCAGCAGAATACCCCCATCGGCGATGGCCCTGTG
CTGCTGCCCGATAACCACTACCTGTCCACCCAGAGCGCCCTGTCCAAGGACCCCAACGAGAAGCGCGATC
ACATGATCTACTTCGGCTTCGTGACCGCCGCCGCCATCACCCACGGCATGGATGAGCTGTACAAGTGAGC
GGCCGCGACTCTAGATCATAATCAGCCATACCACATTTGTAGAGGTTTTACTTGCTTTAAAAAACCTCCC
ACACCTCCCCCTGAACCTGAAACATAAAATGAATGCAATTGTTGTTGTTAACTTGTTTATTGCAGCTTAT
AATGGTTACAAATAAAGCAATAGCATCACAAATTTCACAAATAAAGCATTTTTTTCACTGCATTCTAGTT
GTGGTTTGTCCAAACTCATCAATGTATCTTAAGGCGTAAATTGTAAGCGTTAATATTTTGTTAAAATTCG
CGTTAAATTTTTGTTAAATCAGCTCATTTTTTAACCAATAGGCCGAAATCGGCAAAATCCCTTATAAATC
AAAAGAATAGACCGAGATAGGGT
[37 nt withheld, positions 1984-2020]
AAAGAACGTGGACTCCAACGTCAAAGG
[49 nt withheld, positions 2048-2096]
T
[91 nt withheld, positions 2098-2188]
G
[124 nt withheld, positions 2190-2313]
CAGGTGGCACTTTTCGGGGAAATGTGCGCGGAACCCCTATTTGTTTATTTTTCTAAATACATTCAAATAT
GTATCCGCTCATGAGACAATAACCCTGATAAATGCTTCAATAATATTGAAAAAGGAAGAGTCCTGAGGCG
GAAAGAACCAGCTGTGGAATGTGTGTCAGTTAGGGTGTGGAAAGTCCCCAGGCTCCCCAGCAGGCAGAAG
TATGCAAAGCATGCATCTCAATTAGTCAGCAACCAGGTGTGGAAAGTCCCCAGGCTCCCCAGCAGGCAGA
AGTATGCAAAGCATGCATCTCAATTAGTCAGCAACCATAGTCCCGCCCCTAACTCCGCCCATCCCGCCCC
TAACTCCGCCCAGTTCCGCCCATTCTCCGCCCCATGGCTGACTAATTTTTTTTATTTATGCAGAGGCCGA
GGCCGCCTCGGCCTCTGAGCTATTCCAGAAGTAGTGAGGAGGCTTTTTTGGAGGCCTAGGCTTTTGCAAA
GATCGATCAAGAGACAGGATGAGGATCGTTTCGCATGATTGAACAAGATGGATTGCACGCAGGTTCTCCG
GCCGCTTGGGTGGAGAGGCTATTCGGCTATGACTGGGCACAACAGACAATCGGCTGCTCTGATGCCGCCG
TGTTCCGGCTGTCAGCGCAGGGGCGCCCGGTTCTTTTTGTCAAGACCGACCTGTCCGGTGCCCTGAATGA
ACTGCAAGACGAGGCAGCGCGGCTATCGTGGCTGGCCACGACGGGCGTTCCTTGCGCAGCTGTGCTCGAC
GTTGTCACTGAAGCGGGAAGGGACTGGCTGCTATTGGGCGAAGTGCCGGGGCAGGATCTCCTGTCATCTC
ACCTTGCTCCTGCCGAGAAAGTATCCATCATGGCTGATGCAATGCGGCGGCTGCATACGCTTGATCCGGC
TACCTGCCCATTCGACCACCAAGCGAAACATCGCATCGAGCGAGCACGTACTCGGATGGAAGCCGGTCTT
GTCGATCAGGATGATCTGGACGAAGAGCATCAGGGGCTCGCGCCAGCCGAACTGTTCGCCAGGCTCAAGG
CGAGCATGCCCGACGGCGAGGATCTCGTCGTGACCCATGGCGATGCCTGCTTGCCGAATATCATGGTGGA
AAATGGCCGCTTTTCTGGATTCATCGACTGTGGCCGGCTGGGTGTGGCGGACCGCTATCAGGACATAGCG
TTGGCTACCCGTGATATTGCTGAAGAGCTTGGCGGCGAATGGGCTGACCGCTTCCTCGTGCTTTACGGTA
TCGCCGCTCCCGATTCGCAGCGCATCGCCTTCTATCGCCTTCTTGACGAGTTCTTCTGAGCGGGACTCTG
GGGTTCGAAATGACCGACCAAGCGACGCCCAACCTGCCATCACGAGATTTCGATTCCACCGCCGCCTTCT
ATGAAAGGTTGGGCTTCGGAATCGTTTTCCGGGACGCCGGCTGGATGATCCTCCAGCGCGGGGATCTCAT
GCTGGAGTTCTTCGCCCACCCTAGGGGGAGGCTAACTGAAACACGGAAGGAGACAATACCGGAAGGAACC
CGCGCTATGACGGCAATAAAAAGACAGAATAAAACGCACGGTGTTGGGTCGTTTGTTCATAAACGCGGGG
TTCGGTCCCAGGGCTGGCACTCTGTCGATACCCCACCGAGACCCCATTGGGGCCAATACGCCCGCGTTTC
TTCCTTTTCCCCACCCCACCCCCCAAGTTCGGGTGAAGGCCCAGGGCTCGCAGCCAACGTCGGGGCGGCA
GGCCCTGCCATAGCCTCAGGTTACTCATATATACTTTAGATTGATTTAAAACTTCATTTTTAATTTAAAA
GGATCTAGGTGAAGATCCTTTTTGATAATCTCATGACCAAAATCCCTTAACGTGAGTTTTCGTTCCACTG
AGCGTCAGACCCCGTAGAAAAGATCAAAGGATCTTCTTGAGATCCTTTTTTTCTGCGCGTAATCTGCTGC
TTGCAAACAAAAAAACCACCGCTACCAGCGGTGGTTTGTTTGCCGGATCAAGAGCTACCAACTCTTTTTC
CGAAGGTAACTGGCTTCAGCAGAGCGCAGATACCAAATACTGTTCTTCTAGTGTAGCCGTAGTTAGGCCA
CCACTTCAAGAACTCTGTAGCACCGCCTACATACCTCGCTCTGCTAATCCTGTTACCAGTGGCTGCTGCC
AGTGGCGATAAGTCGTGTCTTACCGGGTTGGACTCAAGACGATAGTTACCGGATAAGGCGCAGCGGTCGG
GCTGAACGGGGGGTTCGTGCACACAGCCCAGCTTGGAGCGAACGACCTACACCGAACTGAGATACCTACA
GCGTGAGCTATGAGAAAGCGCCACGCTTCCCGAAGGGAGAAAGGCGGACAGGTATCCGGTAAGCGGCAGG
GTCGGAACAGGAGAGCGCACGAGGGAGCTTCCAGGGGGAAACGCCTGGTATCTTTATAGTCCTGTCGGGT
TTCGCCACCTCTGACTTGAGCGTCGATTTTTGTGATGCTCGTCAGGGGGGCGGAGCCTATGGAAAAACGC
CAGCAACGCGGCCTTTTTACGGTTCCTGGCCTTTTGCTGGCCTTTTGCTCACATGTTCTTTCCTGCGTTA
TCCCCTGATTCTGTGGATAACCGTATTACCGCCATGCAT
Features (pLannotate 1.2.2; 12 found; start..end, strand, type, name):
     10..36      +  misc_feature   MCS (fragment): multiple cloning site
    889..1608    +  CDS            AcGFP1: Aequorea coerulescens GFP mammalian codon-optimized
   1624..1707    +  CDS            large T antigen (fragment): large T antigen from SV40 (simian virus 40)
   1730..1851    +  polyA_signal   SV40 poly(A) signal: SV40 polyadenylation signal
   1885..2313    -  rep_origin     f1 ori (sequence partly withheld): f1 bacteriophage origin of replication; arrow indicates direction of (+) strand synthesis
   2340..2444    +  promoter       AmpR promoter: bla
   2446..2803    +  promoter       SV40 promoter: SV40 enhancer and early promoter
   2838..3632    +  CDS            NeoR/KanR: aminoglycoside phosphotransferase from Tn5; aph(3')-II (or nptII); confers resistance to neomycin, kanamycin, and G418 (Geneticin®)
   3653..3805    +  CDS            ble (fragment): BLE_KLEPN - Experimental evidence at protein level: Swiss-Prot protein existence level 1. Binding protein with a strong affinity to the bleomycin family of antibiotics. Binds to CL990; an antimitotic-antibiotic compound. From Klebsiella pneumoniae.
   3864..3911    +  polyA_signal   HSV TK poly(A) signal: herpes simplex virus thymidine kinase polyadenylation signal (Cole and Stacy, 1985)
   4002..4018    -  polyA_signal   bGH poly(A) signal (fragment): bovine growth hormone polyadenylation signal
   4240..4828    +  rep_origin     ori: high-copy-number ColE1/pMB1/pBR322/pUC origin of replication
