[The description below was written by a language model from this plasmid's Addgene catalogue record and pLannotate feature annotations shown in this document.]
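Description:
Mouse aB crystallin 800bp promoter/AcGFP is a promoter-reporter plasmid built on pAcGFP1-1, a promoterless GFP vector in which reporter expression depends on whatever regulatory DNA is placed in the multiple cloning site upstream of the fluorescent protein. Here an 833 bp fragment of the mouse Cryab (alpha B-crystallin, also called HspB5) upstream region, spanning positions -833 to -1, was inserted between XhoI and BamHI sites, both of which remain intact. In the annotated 4,942 nt sequence the promoter fragment itself is not called as a feature, but it corresponds to the unannotated stretch between the residual MCS and the AcGFP1 coding sequence, a mammalian codon-optimized green fluorescent protein from Aequorea coerulescens. An SV40 polyadenylation signal downstream terminates the reporter transcript. Although the catalogue lists GFP as a C-terminal tag, the insert is a promoter segment rather than a coding sequence, so GFP acts as a transcriptional reporter.

The backbone carries a high-copy ColE1/pUC-type origin for propagation in E. coli and an f1 origin for single-stranded DNA production. Selection relies on a Tn5 NeoR/KanR gene placed behind tandem bacterial (bla) and SV40 early promoters and followed by an HSV TK poly(A) signal, giving kanamycin resistance in bacteria and potential G418 selection in eukaryotic cells. The short large T antigen, ble and bGH poly(A) annotations are fragment matches, most likely backbone remnants rather than functional elements. The associated work used zebrafish as a model for analysing mammalian and native alpha-crystallin promoter function, so the plasmid serves to visualise where and when this mouse Cryab promoter segment drives expression.
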