Addgene plasmid #98103: Mouse aB crystallin 800bp promoter/AcGFP
Purpose: Mouse aB crystallin 800bp promoter segment driving GFP expression
Depositing lab: Mason Posner. Depositing organization: Ashland University. Publication: The zebrafish as a model system for analyzing mammalian and native alpha-crystallin promoter function. Posner M, Murray KL, McDonald MS, Eighinger H, Andrew B, Drossman A, Haley Z, Nussbaum J, David LL, Lampi KJ. PeerJ. 2017 Nov 27;5:e4093. doi: 10.7717/peerj.4093. eCollection 2017. PubMed 29201567.
Backbone
  Vector backbone: pAcGFP1-1
  Backbone manufacturer: Clontech
  Backbone size w/o insert (bp): 4100
  Total vector size (bp): 4942
  Modifications to backbone: None
  Vector type: GFP expressing
Growth in bacteria
  Bacterial resistance: Kanamycin, 50 μg/mL
  Growth temperature: 37°C
  Growth strain: DH5alpha
  Copy number: High Copy
Gene/Insert
  Gene/Insert name: Alpha B-crystallin promoter 800 bp fragment, Mus musculus (alt names: Mus Cryab; Cryab)
  Species: M. musculus (mouse)
  Insert size (bp): 833
  GenBank ID: CT010341
  Entrez Gene: Cryab (a.k.a. Crya-2, Crya2, HspB5, P23)
  Promoter: Alpha B-crystallin promoter 800 bp fragment (-833/-1)
  Tag / fusion protein: GFP (C terminal on backbone)
  Cloning method: Restriction Enzyme; 5′ cloning site Xho1 (not destroyed); 3′ cloning site BamH1 (not destroyed)
  Sequencing primers: 5′ TTCTTTCCTGCGTTATCC; 3′ CCATTCACATCGCCATTCA
Terms and licenses: Academic/Nonprofit Terms; Industry Terms: Not Available to Industry
How to cite: Mouse aB crystallin 800bp promoter/AcGFP was a gift from Mason Posner (Addgene plasmid # 98103 ; http://n2t.net/addgene:98103 ; RRID:Addgene_98103)
